>Addgene plasmid #87377 | pCG004 | addgene full sequence | sequence record 183388 | Addgene NGS Result
TTTTTATGTAGCAATATATCCGATACAGCACCTTCTAAAAGCGTTGGTGAATAGGGCATTTTACCTATCT
CCTCTCATTTTGTGGAATAAAAATAGTCATATTCGTCCATCTACCTATCCTATTATCGAACAGTTGAACT
TTTTAATCAAGGATCAGTCCTTTTTTTCATTATTCTTAAACTGTGCTCTTAACTTTAACAACTCGATTTG
TTTTTCCAGATCTCGAGGGTAACTAGCCTCGCCGATCCCGCAAGAGGCCCGGCAGTCAGGTGGCACTTTT
CGGGGAAATGTGCGCGGAACCCCTATTTGTTTATTTTTCTAAATACATTCAAATATGTATCCGCTCATGA
GACAATAACCCTGATAAATGCTTCAATAATATTGAAAAAGGAAGAGTATGAGTATTCAACATTTCCGTGT
CGCCCTTATTCCCTTTTTTGCGGCATTTTGCCTTCCTGTTTTTGCTCACCCAGAAACGCTGGTGAAAGTA
AAAGATGCTGAAGATCAGTTGGGTGCACGAGTGGGTTACATCGAACTGGATCTCAACAGCGGTAAGATCC
TTGAGAGTTTTCGCCCCGAAGAACGTTTTCCAATGATGAGCACTTTTAAAGTTCTGCTATGTGGCGCGGT
ATTATCCCGTATTGACGCCGGGCAAGAGCAACTCGGTCGCCGCATACACTATTCTCAGAATGACTTGGTT
GAGTACTCACCAGTCACAGAAAAGCATCTTACGGATGGCATGACAGTAAGAGAATTATGCAGTGCTGCCA
TAACCATGAGTGATAACACTGCGGCCAACTTACTTCTGACAACGATCGGAGGACCGAAGGAGCTAACCGC
TTTTTTGCACAACATGGGGGATCATGTAACTCGCCTTGATCGTTGGGAACCGGAGCTGAATGAAGCCATA
CCAAACGACGAGCGTGACACCACGATGCCTGTAGCAATGGCAACAACGTTGCGCAAACTATTAACTGGCG
AACTACTTACTCTAGCTTCCCGGCAACAATTAATAGACTGGATGGAGGCGGATAAAGTTGCAGGACCACT
TCTGCGCTCGGCCCTTCCGGCTGGCTGGTTTATTGCTGATAAATCTGGAGCCGGTGAGCGTGGTTCTCGC
GGTATCATTGCAGCACTGGGGCCAGATGGTAAGCCCTCCCGTATCGTAGTTATCTACACGACGGGGAGTC
AGGCAACTATGGATGAACGAAATAGACAGATCGCTGAGATAGGTGCCTCACTGATTAAGCATTGGTAACT
GTCAGACCAAGTTTACTCATATATACTTTAGATTGATTTAAAACTTCATTTTTAATTTAAAAGGATCTAG
GTGAAGATCCTTTTTGATAATCTCATGACCAAAATCCCTTAACGTGAGTTTTCGTTCCACTGAGCGTCAG
ACCCCGTAGAAAAGATCAAAGGATCTTCTTGAGATCCTTTTTTTCTGCGCGTAATCTGCTGCTTGCAAAC
AAAAAAACCACCGCTACCAGCGGTGGTTTGTTTGCCGGATCAAGAGCTACCAACTCTTTTTCCGAAGGTA
ACTGGCTTCAGCAGAGCGCAGATACCAAATACTGTTCTTCTAGTGTAGCCGTAGTTAGGCCACCACTTCA
AGAACTCTGTAGCACCGCCTACATACCTCGCTCTGCTAATCCTGTTACCAGTGGCTGCTGCCAGTGGCGA
TAAGTCGTGTCTTACCGGGTTGGACTCAAGACGATAGTTACCGGATAAGGCGCAGCGGTCGGGCTGAACG
GGGGGTTCGTGCACACAGCCCAGCTTGGAGCGAACGACCTACACCGAACTGAGATACCTACAGCGTGAGC
TATGAGAAAGCGCCACGCTTCCCGAAGGGAGAAAGGCGGACAGGTATCCGGTAAGCGGCAGGGTCGGAAC
AGGAGAGCGCACGAGGGAGCTTCCAGGGGGAAACGCCTGGTATCTTTATAGTCCTGTCGGGTTTCGCCAC
CTCTGACTTGAGCGTCGATTTTTGTGATGCTCGTCAGGGGGGCGGAGCCTATGGAAAAACGCCAGCAACG
CGGCCTTTTTACGGTTCCTGGCCTTTTGCTGGCCTTTTGCTCACATGTTCTTTCCTGCGTTATCCCCTGA
TTCTGTGGATAACCGTATTACCGCCTTTGAGTGAGCTGATACCGCTCGCCGCAGCCGAACGACCGAGCGC
AGCGAGTCAGTGAGCGAGGAAGCGGAAGAGCGCCCAATACGCATGCTTAAGTTATTGGTATGACTGGTTT
TAAGCGCAAAAAAAGTTGCTTTTTCGTACCTATTAATGTATCGTTAGAAAACCGACTGTAAAAAGTACAG
TCGGCATTATCTCATATTATAAAAGCCAGTCATTAGGCCTATCTGACAATTCCTGAATAGAGTTCATAAA
CAATCCTGCATGATAACCATCACAAACAGAATGATGTACCTGTAAAGATAGCGGTAAATATATTGAATTA
CCTTTATTAATGAATTTTCCTGCTGTAATAATGGGTAGAAGGTAATTACTATTATTATTGATATTTAAGT
TAAACCCAGTAAATGAAGTCCATGGAATAATAGAAAGAGAAAAAGCATTTTCAGGTATAGGTGTTTTGGG
AAACAATTTCCCCGAACCATTATATTTCTCTACATCAGAAAGGTATAAATCATAAAACTCTTTGAAGTCA
TTCTTTACAGGAGTCCAAATACCAGAGAATGTTTTAGATACACCATCAAAAATTGTATAAAGTGGCTCTA
ACTTATCCCAATAACCTAACTCTCCGTCGCTATTGTAACCAGTTCTAAAAGCTGTATTTGAGTTTATCAC
CCTTGTCACTAAGAAAATAAATGCAGGGTAAAATTTATATCCTTCTTGTTTTATGTTTCGGTATAAAACA
CTAATATCAATTTCTGTGGTTATACTAAAAGTCGTTTGTTGGTTCAAATAATGATTAAATATCTCTTTTC
TCTTCCAATTGTCTAAATCAATTTTATTAAAGTTCATTTGATATGCCTCCTAAATTTTTATCTAAAGTGA
ATTTAGGAGGCTTACTTGTCTGCTTTCTTCATTAGAATCAATCCTTTTTTAAAAGTCAATATTACTGTAA
CATAAATATATATTTTAAAAATATCCCACTTTATCCAATTTTCGTTTGTTGAACTAATGGGTGCTTTAGT
TGAAGAATAAAAGACCACATTAAAAAATGTGGTCTTTTGTGTTTTTTTAAAGGATTTGAGCGTAGCGAAA
AATCCTTTTCTTTCTTATCTTGATAATAAGGGTAACTATTGCCGTCGTCCATTCCGACAGCATCGCCAGT
CACTATGGCGTGCTGCTAGCGCCATTCGCCATTCAGGCTGCGCAACTGTTGGGAAGGGCGATCGGTGCGG
GCCTCTTCGCTATTACGCCAGCTGGCGAAAGGGGGATGTGCTGCAAGGCGATTAAGTTGGGTAACGCCAG
GGTTTTCCCAGTCACGACGTTGTAAAACGACGGCCAGTGAATTCGAGCTCAGGCCTTAACTCACATTAAT
TGCGTTGCGCTCACTGCCCGCTTTCCAGTCGGGAAACCTGTCGTGCCAGCTGCATTAATGAATCGGCCAA
CGCGCGGGGAGAGGCGGTTTGCGTATTGGGCGCCAGGGTGGTTTTTCTTTTCACCAGTGAGACGGGCAAC
AGCTGATTGCCCTTCACCGCCTGGCCCTGAGAGAGTTGCAGCAAGCGGTCCACGCTGGTTTGCCCCAGCA
GGCGAAAATCCTGTTTGATGGTGGTTAACGGCGGGATATAACATGAGCTGTCTTCGGTATCGTCGTATCC
CACTACCGAGATATCCGCACCAACGCGCAGCCCGGACTCGGTAATGGCGCGCATTGCGCCCAGCGCCATC
TGATCGTTGGCAACCAGCATCGCAGTGGGAACGATGCCCTCATTCAGCATTTGCATGGTTTGTTGAAAAC
CGGACATGGCACTCCAGTCGCCTTCCCGTTCCGCTATCGGCTGAATTTGATTGCGAGTGAGATATTTATG
CCAGCCAGCCAGACGCAGACGCGCCGAGACAGAACTTAATGGGCCCGCTAACAGCGCGATTTGCTGGTGA
CCCAATGCGACCAGATGCTCCACGCCCAGTCGCGTACCGTCTTCATGGGAGAAAATAATACTGTTGATGG
GTGTCTGGTCAGAGACATCAAGAAATAACGCCGGAACATTAGTGCAGGCAGCTTCCACAGCAATGGCATC
CTGGTCATCCAGCGGATAGTTAATGATCAGCCCACTGACGCGTTGCGCGAGAAGATTGTGCACCGCCGTT
TTACAGGCTTCGACGCCGCTTCGTTCTACCATCGACACCACCACGCTGGCACCCAGTTGATCGGCGCGAG
ATTTAATCGCCGCGACAATTTGCGACGGCGCGTGCAGGGCCAGACTGGAGGTGGCAACGCCAATCAGCAA
CGACTGTTTGCCCGCCAGTTGTTGTGCCACGCGGTTGGGAATGTAATTCAGCTCCGCCATCGCCGCTTCC
ACTTTTTCCCGCGTTTTCGCAGAAACGTGGCTGGCCTGGTTCACCACGCGGGAAACGGTCTGATAAGAGA
CACCGGCATACTCTGCGACATCGTATAACGTTACTGGTTTCATCAAAATCGTCTCCCTCCGTTTGAATAT
TTGATTGATCGTAACCAGATGAAGCACTCTTTCCACTATCCCTACAGTGTTATGGCTTGAACAATCACGA
AACAATAATTGGTACGTACGATCTTTCAGCCGACTCAAACATCAAATCTTACAAATGTAGTCTTTGAAAG
TATTACATATGTAAGATTTAAATGCAACCGTTTTTTCGGAAGGAAATGATGACCTCGTTTCCACCGGAAT
TAGCTTGGTACCAGCTATTGTAACATAATCGGTACGGGGGTGAAAAAGCTAACGGAAAAGGGAGCGGAAA
AGAATGATGTAAGCGTGAAAAATTTTTTATCTTATCACTTGAAATTGGAAGGGAGATTCTTTATTATAAG
AATTGTGGAATTGTGAGCGGATAACAATTCCCAATTAAAGGAGGAAGGGGATAGAGACCGGGCCTTTCTG
CGTTTATATACTAGAGAATTTTGTCAAAATAATTTTATTGACAACGTCTTATTAACGTTGATATAATTTA
AATTTTATTTGACAAAAATGGGCTCGTGTTGTACAATAAATGTTACTAGAGAAAGGTGGTGAATACTAGA
TGCGTAAAGGAGAAGAACTTTTCACTGGAGTTGTCCCAATTCTTGTTGAATTAGATGGTGATGTTAATGG
GCACAAATTTTCTGTCAGTGGAGAGGGTGAAGGTGATGCAACATACGGAAAACTTACCCTTAAATTTATT
TGCACTACTGGAAAACTACCTGTTCCATGGCCAACACTTGTCACTACTTTCGGTTATGGTGTTCAATGCT
TTGCGAGATACCCAGATCATATGAAACAGCATGACTTTTTCAAGAGTGCCATGCCCGAAGGTTATGTACA
GGAAAGAACTATATTTTTCAAAGATGACGGGAACTACAAGACACGTGCTGAAGTCAAGTTTGAAGGTGAT
ACCCTTGTTAATAGAATCGAGTTAAAAGGTATTGATTTTAAAGAAGATGGAAACATTCTTGGACACAAAT
TGGAATACAACTATAACTCACACAATGTATACATCATGGCAGACAAACAAAAGAATGGAATCAAAGTTAA
CTTCAAAATTAGACACAACATTGAAGATGGAAGCGTTCAACTAGCAGACCATTATCAACAAAATACTCCA
ATTGGCGATGGCCCTGTCCTTTTACCAGACAACCATTACCTGTCCACACAATCTGCCCTTTCGAAAGATC
CCAACGAAAAGAGAGATCACATGGTCCTTCTTGAGTTTGTAACAGCTGCTGGGATTACACATGGCATGGA
TGAACTATACAAATAATAATACTAGAGCCAGGCATCAAATAAAACGAAAGGCTCAGTCGAAAGACTGGGC
CTTTCGTTTTATCTGTTGTTTGTCGGTGAACGCTCTCTACTAGAGTCACACTGGCTCACCTTCGGGTGGG
CCTTTCTGCGTTTATATACTAGAGATCCGTTTAGGCTGGGCGGTGATAGCTTCTCGTTCAGGCAGTAGGT
CTCAGTTCTAAGACGTCCCCGGGGCAGCCCGCCTAATGAGCGGGCTTTTTTCACGTCACGCGTCCATGGA
GATCTTTGTCTGCAACTGAAAAGTTTATACCTTACCTGGAACAAATGGTTGAAACATACGAGGCTAATAT
CGGCTTATTAGGAATAGTCCCTGTACTAATAAAATCAGGTGGATCAGTTGATCAGTATATTTTGGACGAA
GCTCGGAAAGAATTTGGAGATGACTTGCTTAATTCCACAATTAAATTAAGGGAAAGAATAAAGCGATTTG
ATGTTCAAGGAATCACGGAAGAAGATACTCATGATAAAGAAGCTCTAAAACTATTCAATAACCTTACAAT
GGAATTGATCGAAAGGGTGGAAGGTTAATGGTACGAAAATTAGGGGATCTACCTAGAAAGCCACAAGGCG
ATAGGTCAAGCTTAAAGAACCCTTACATGGATCTTACAGATTCTGAAAGTAAAGAAACAACAGAGGTTAA
ACAAACAGAACCAAAAAGAAAAAAAGCATTGTTGAAAACAATGAAAGTTGATGTTTCAATCCATAATAAG
ATTAAATCGCTGCACGAAATTCTGGCAGCATCCGAAGGGAATTCATATTACTTAGAGGATACTATTGAGA
GAGCTATTGATAAGATGGTTGAGACATTACCTGAGAGCCAAAAAACTTTTTATGAATATGAATTAAAAAA
AAGAACCAACAAAGGCTGAGACAGACTCCAAACGAGTCTGTTTTTTTAAAAAAAATATTAGGAGCATTGA
ATATATATTAGAGAATTAAGAAAGACATGGGAATAAAAATATTTTAAATCCAGTAAAAATATGATAAGAT
TATTTCAGAATATGAAGAACTCTGTTTGTTTTTGATGAAAAAACAAACAAAAAAAATCCACCTAACGGAA
TCTCAATTTAACTAACAGCGGCCAAACTGAGAAGTTAAATTTGAGAAGGGGAAAAGGCGGATTTATACTT
GTATTTAACTATCTCCATTTTAACATTTTATTAAACCCCATACAAGTGAAAATCCTCTTTTACACTGTTC
CTTTAGGTGATCGCGGAGGGACATTATGAGTGAAGTAAACCTAAAAGGAAATACAGATGAATTAGTGTAT
TATCGACAGCAAACCACTGGAAATAAAATCGCCAGGAAGAGAATCAAAAAAGGGAAAGAAGAAGTTTATT
ATGTTGCTGAAACGGAAGAGAAGATATGGACAGAAGAGCAAATAAAAAACTTTTCTTTAGACAAATTTGG
TACGCATATACCTTACATAGAAGGTCATTATACAATCTTAAATAATTACTTCTTTGATTTTTGGGGCTAT
TTTTTAGGTGCTGAAGGAATTGCGCTCTATGCTCACCTAACTCGTTATGCATACGGCAGCAAAGACTTTT
GCTTTCCTAGTCTACAAACAATCGCTAAAAAAATGGACAAGACTCCTGTTACAGTTAGAGGCTACTTGAA
ACTGCTTGAAAGGTACGGTTTTATTTGGAAGGTAAACGTCCGTAATAAAACCAAGGATAACACAGAGGAA
TCCCCGATTTTTAAGATTAGACGTAAGGTTCCTTTGCTTTCAGAAGAACTTTTAAATGGAAACCCTAATA
TTGAAATTCCAGATGACGAGGAAGCACATGTAAAGAAGGCTTTAAAAAAGGAAAAAGAGGGTCTTCCAAA
GGTTTTGAAAAAAGAGCACGATGAATTTGTTAAAAAAATGATGGATGAGTCAGAAACAATTAATATTCCA
GAGGCCTTACAATATGACACAATGTATGAAGATATACTCAGTAAAGGAGAAATTCGAAAAGAAATCAAAA
AACAAATACCTAATCCTACAACATCTTTTGAGAGTATATCAATGACAACTGAAGAGGAAAAAGTCGACAG
TACTTTAAAAAGCGAAATGCAAAATCGTGTCTCTAAGCCTTCTTTTGATACCTGGTTTAAAAACACTAAG
ATCAAAATTGAAAATAAAAATTGTTTATTACTTGTACCGAGTGAATTTGCATTTGAATGGATTAAGAAAA
GATATTTAGAAACAATTAAAACAGTCCTTGAAGAAGCTGGATATGTTTTCGAAAAAATCGAACTAAGAAA
AGTGCAATAAACTGCTGAAGTATTTCAGCAGTTTTTTTTATTTAGAAATAGTGAAAAAAATATAATCAGG
GAGGTATCAATATTTAATGAGTACTGATTTAAATTTATTTAGACTGGAATTAATAATTAACACGTAGACT
AATTAAAATTTAATGAGGGATAAAGAGGATACAAAAATATTAATTTCAATCCCTATTAAATTTTAACAAG
GGGGGGATTAAAATTTAATTAGAGGTTTATCCACAAGAAAAGACCCTAATAAAATTTTTACTAGGGTTAT
AACACTGATTAATTTCTTAATGGGGGAGGGATTAAAATTTAATGACAAAGAAAACAATCTTTTAAGAAAA
GCTTTTAAAAGATAATAATAAAAAGAGCTTTGCGATTAAGCAAAACTCTTTACTTTTTCATTGACATTAT
CAAATTCATCGATTTCAAATTGTTGTTGTATCATAAAGTTAATTCTGTTTTGCACAACCTTTTCAGGAAT
ATAAAACACATCTGAGGCTTGTTTTATAAACTCAGGGTCGCTAAAGTCAATGTAACGTAGCATATGATAT
GGTATAGCTTCCACCCAAGTTAGCCTTTCTGCTTCTTCTGAATGTTTTTCATATACTTCCATGGGTATCT
CTAAATGATTTTCCTCATGTAGCAAGGTATGAGCAAAAAGTTTATGGAATTGATAGTTCCTCTCTTTTTC
TTCAACTTTTTTATCTAAAACAAACACTTTAACATCTGAGTCAATGTAAGCATAAGATGTTTTTCCAGTC
ATAATTTCAATCCCAAATCTTTTAGACAGAAATTCTGGACGTAAATCTTTTGGTGAAAGAATT
Features (pLannotate 1.2.2; 14 found; start..end, strand, type, name):
    293..397     +  promoter       AmpR promoter: bla
    398..1258    +  CDS            AmpR: β-lactamase; bla; confers resistance to ampicillin, carbenicillin, and related antibiotics
   1429..2017    +  rep_origin     ori: high-copy-number ColE1/pMB1/pBR322/pUC origin of replication
   2218..2304    -  CDS            cop (fragment): COP1_STAAU - Protein predicted: Swiss-Prot protein existence level 4. Putative control of replication message. From Staphylococcus aureus.
   2330..2977    -  CDS            cat: CAT1_STAAU - Experimental evidence at transcript level: Swiss-Prot protein existence level 2. This enzyme is an effector of chloramphenicol resistance in bacteria. From Staphylococcus aureus.
   3162..3263    -  CDS            cop (fragment): COP1_STAAU - Protein predicted: Swiss-Prot protein existence level 4. Putative control of replication message. From Staphylococcus aureus.
   3265..3312    +  CDS            TcR (fragment): tetracycline efflux protein; tet; confers resistance to tetracycline
   3315..3472    -  CDS            lacZα (fragment): LacZα fragment of β-galactosidase; lacZ fragment
   3511..4592    -  CDS            lacI (fragment): lac repressor; lacI; The lac repressor binds to the lac operator to inhibit transcription in E. coli. This inhibition can be relieved by adding lactose or isopropyl-β-D-thiogalactopyranoside (IPTG).
   4977..5001    +  protein_bind   lac operator: The lac repressor binds to the lac operator to inhibit transcription in E. coli. This inhibition can be relieved by adding lactose or isopropyl-β-D-thiogalactopyranoside (IPTG). lac repressor encoded by lacI
   5180..5893    +  CDS            hfriFP: hfriFP is a fluorescent protein published in 2013, derived from Herbaspirillum frisingense.
   5916..5987    +  terminator     rrnB T1 terminator: transcription terminator T1 from the E. coli rrnB gene
   6003..6030    +  terminator     T7Te terminator: phage T7 early transcription terminator
   7985..8137    +  CDS            dnaA (fragment): DNAA_BACHD - Protein inferred from homology: Swiss-Prot protein existence level 3. Plays an important role in the initiation and regulation of chromosomal replication. Binds to the origin of replication; it binds specifically double-stranded DNA at a 9 bp consensus (dnaA box): 5'- TTATC[CA]A[CA]A-3'. DnaA binds to ATP and to acidic phospholipids (By similarity). From Bacillus halodurans (strain ATCC BAA-125 / DSM 18197 / FERM 7344 / JCM 9153 / C-125).
