[The description below was written by a language model from this plasmid's Addgene catalogue record and pLannotate feature annotations shown in this document.]
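Description:
pCG004 is a Golden Gate entry vector for assembling open reading frame parts, built on the pHT01 bacterial expression backbone. The associated work concerns protein secretion and self-assembly from Bacillus subtilis. According to the depositor, it differs from pHT01 in only two respects. An unwanted BsaI site within the ampicillin resistance cassette was removed, and the multiple cloning site was replaced by a BsaI-flanked GFP dropout part. The plasmid is about 9 kb and is propagated in E. coli at high copy through a ColE1/pUC-type origin, with β-lactamase (AmpR) selection. The feature table also shows a Staphylococcus aureus-type chloramphenicol acetyltransferase gene flanked by cop fragments, which would provide a marker usable in a Gram-positive host. The annotation does not clearly identify a Gram-positive replication origin, and several kilobases of the backbone carry no annotated features apart from a short dnaA-like fragment.

The dropout part is a constitutive GFPmut3b expression cassette driven by the Pveg promoter and spoVG ribosome binding site and ended by the rrnB terminator. The automated annotation labels the fluorescent protein CDS as "hfriFP", but by position it matches the GFP described by the depositor. It is followed by the rrnB T1 and T7Te terminators. Upstream lie a lacI gene on the opposite strand and a lac operator, indicating repressor control relievable by IPTG, although the record does not name the promoter. In a BsaI assembly the GFP cassette is excised and the full-length ORF is inserted downstream of the vector's RBS and upstream of its terminator. Correct clones can therefore be recognised by loss of fluorescence.
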