Addgene plasmid #87377: pCG004
Purpose: ORF part assembly entry vector derived from pHT01.
Depositing lab: Tom Ellis. Depositing organization: Imperial College London. Publication: Extracellular Self-Assembly of Functional and Tunable Protein Conjugates from Bacillus subtilis. Gilbert C, Howarth M, Harwood CR, Ellis T. ACS Synth Biol. 2017 Mar 7. doi: 10.1021/acssynbio.6b00292. PubMed 28230977.
Backbone
  Vector backbone: pHT01
  Backbone manufacturer: MoBioTec
  Total vector size (bp): 9026
  Modifications to backbone: Addition of GFP dropout part for BsaI golden gate and removal of backbone BsaI sites.
  Vector type: Bacterial Expression
Growth in bacteria
  Bacterial resistance: Ampicillin, 100 μg/mL
  Growth temperature: 37°C
  Growth strain: DH5alpha
  Growth instructions: N/A
  Copy number: High Copy
Gene/Insert
  Gene/Insert name: GFP dropout part
Resource information
  A portion of this plasmid was derived from a plasmid made by: The plasmid from which pCG004 was generated was obtained from MoBioTec, which required an MTA.
Terms and licenses: Academic/Nonprofit Terms; Industry Terms: Not Available to Industry
Depositor comments: pCG004 is identical to pHT01 except for two changes. Firstly an unwanted backbone BsaI site with the AmpR cassette was removed. Secondly, the multiple-cloning site of pHT01 was replaced with a BsaI dropout part. This part consists of a constitutive GFP mut3b-expression cassette (using the Pveg promoter, spoVG RBS and rrnB terminator) flanked by BsaI restriction sites. During assembly of ORF parts into pCG004, the GFP-expression cassette is removed and the full-length ORF inserted downstream of the RBS and upstream of the terminator.
How to cite: pCG004 was a gift from Tom Ellis (Addgene plasmid # 87377 ; http://n2t.net/addgene:87377 ; RRID:Addgene_87377)
